Addgene plasmid #148161: pAc5.1B-lambdaN-HA-Dm4E-T_1-511-Y10AL15A-V5His6_Z
Purpose: Insect Expression of Dm4E-T_1-511-Y10AL15A
Depositing lab: Elisa Izaurralde. Depositing organization: Max Planck Institute for Developmental Biology. Publication: 4E-BPs require non-canonical 4E-binding motifs and a lateral surface of eIF4E to repress translation. Igreja C, Peter D, Weiler C, Izaurralde E. Nat Commun. 2014 Sep 2;5:4790. doi: 10.1038/ncomms5790. PubMed 25179781.
Backbone
  Vector backbone: Unknown
  Vector type: Insect Expression
Growth in bacteria
  Bacterial resistance: Ampicillin, 100 μg/mL
  Growth temperature: 37°C
  Growth strain: DH5alpha
  Copy number: Low Copy
Gene/Insert
  Gene/Insert name: Dm4E-T_1-511-Y10AL15A (alt name: 4E-T)
  Species: D. melanogaster (fly)
  Mutation: two non silent mutations L127S, annotated as EST, and P329R compared to CG32016 isoform C. NCBI:NM_166798.1
  Entrez Gene: 4E-T (a.k.a. Dmel_CG32016, CG11097, CG11232, CG32016, Dm4E-T, Dmel\CG32016)
  Cloning method: Unknown
Terms and licenses: Academic/Nonprofit Terms; Industry Terms: Not Available to Industry
Depositor comments: Plasmids from this collection were made available to the research community and donated after the lab closed. Please note that the sequence provided by the depositing laboratory may be theoretical/predicted or based on Sanger sequencing results. There may be discrepancies between sequencing results obtained by Addgene and the depositor sequence. If an Addgene verified sequence is not available, please contact before placing your order to request that our lab fully sequence the plasmid.
How to cite: pAc5.1B-lambdaN-HA-Dm4E-T_1-511-Y10AL15A-V5His6_Z was a gift from Elisa Izaurralde (Addgene plasmid # 148161 ; http://n2t.net/addgene:148161 ; RRID:Addgene_148161)
