[The description below was written by a language model from this plasmid's Addgene catalogue record and pLannotate feature annotations shown in this document.]
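Description:
pAc5.1B-lambdaN-HA-Dm4E-T_1-511-Y10AL15A-V5His6_Z is a roughly 7 kb insect-cell expression plasmid. The catalogue lists the backbone as unknown, although the name and features point to a pAc5.1B-type vector. It is propagated in E. coli through a ColE1/pUC-type origin and selected with ampicillin via the bla gene and its own promoter. The repository lists it as low copy, although the annotated origin is of a type usually described as high copy. A tetracycline-resistance fragment and a short SV40 large T antigen fragment also appear in the backbone. These look like non-functional vector remnants rather than working parts.

Expression is driven by the Drosophila melanogaster actin 5C promoter, a strong constitutive promoter commonly used in fly cell lines, and terminated by an SV40 polyadenylation signal. The open reading frame begins with a short fragment of the bacteriophage lambda N protein. This is followed by an HA epitope (annotated as a partial match to 3xHA, so probably a single copy) and residues 1–511 of Drosophila 4E-T (CG32016), an eIF4E-binding protein associated with translational control and P-bodies. The insert carries the Y10A and L15A substitutions named in the construct. The associated publication concerns eIF4E-binding motifs, which suggests that these changes target eIF4E binding, though the record does not say so. The depositor also notes L127S and P329R differences relative to isoform C. A V5 tag lies downstream, and the name implies a His6 tag that is not annotated; whether these are in frame with the insert is not stated.

The lambda N peptide is typically used to tether a fusion protein to reporter mRNAs carrying BoxB hairpins. This makes the plasmid suited to tethering assays of translational repression or mRNA stability in insect cells, with the HA tag available for detection.
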