Features (pLannotate 1.2.2; 11 found; start..end, strand, type, name):
     56..2568    +  promoter       Ac5 promoter: Drosophila melanogaster actin 5C promoter
   2588..2653    +  CDS            N (fragment): REGN_LAMBD - Experimental evidence at protein level: Swiss-Prot protein existence level 1. Plays a role as a transcriptional antitermination factor that allows the virus to initiate its lytic phase. Activates expression of the delayed viral early genes by modifying host RNA polymerase (RNAP) into a form that is resistant to termination signals. This antitermination function requires the host NusA protein which serves to stabilize the interaction between antitermination protein N and host RNA polymerase. From Escherichia phage lambda (Bacteriophage lambda).
   2678..2704    +  CDS            3xHA (fragment): three tandem HA epitope tags
   2723..4255    +  CDS            4E-T (fragment): 4ET_DROME - Experimental evidence at protein level: Swiss-Prot protein existence level 1. eIF4E1-binding protein that regulates translation and stability of mRNAs in processing bodies (P-bodies) (By similarity). Probably plays a role in P-bodies to coordinate the storage of translationally inactive mRNAs in the cytoplasm and prevent their degradation (By similarity). Acts as a binding platform for multiple RNA-binding proteins. Required for the formation of P-bodies (By similarity). From Drosophila melanogaster (Fruit fly).
   4292..4333    +  CDS            V5 tag: epitope tag from simian virus 5
   4433..4567    -  polyA_signal   SV40 poly(A) signal: SV40 polyadenylation signal
   4590..4674    -  CDS            large T antigen (fragment): large T antigen from SV40 (simian virus 40)
   4675..5145    +  CDS            TcR (fragment): tetracycline efflux protein; tet; confers resistance to tetracycline
   5189..5777    -  rep_origin     ori: high-copy-number ColE1/pMB1/pBR322/pUC origin of replication
   5948..6808    -  CDS            AmpR: β-lactamase; bla; confers resistance to ampicillin, carbenicillin, and related antibiotics
   6809..6913    -  promoter       AmpR promoter: bla
>Addgene plasmid #148161 | pAc5.1B-lambdaN-HA-Dm4E-T_1-511-Y10AL15A-V5His6_Z | depositor full sequence | sequence record 290609 | Full Sequence
CTTCAAGGAATTAATTCTATATTCTAAAAACACAAATGATACTTCTAAAAAAAATCATGAATGGCATCAA
CTCTGAATCAAATCTTTGCAGATGCACCTACTTCTCATTTCCACTGTCACATCATTTTTCCAGATCTCGC
TGCCTGTTATGTGGCCCACAAACCAAGACACGTTTTATGGCCATTAAAGCTGGCTGATCGTCGCCAAACA
CCAAATACATATCAATATGTACATTCGAGAAAGAAGCGATCAAAGAAGCGTCTTCGGGCGAGTAGGAGAA
TGCGGAGGAGAAGGAGAACGAGCTGATCTAGTATCTCTCCACAATCCAATGCCAACTGACCAACTGGCCA
TATTCGGAGCAATTTGAAGCCAATTTCCATCGCCTGGCGATCGCTCCATTCTTGGCTATATGTTTTTCAC
CGTTCCCGGGGCCATTTTCAAAGACTCGTCGGTAAGATAAGATTGTGTCACTCGCTGTCTCTCTTCATTT
GTCGAAGAATGCTGAGGAATTTCGCGATGACGTCGGCGAGTATTTTGAAGAATGAGAATAATTTGTATTT
ATACGAAAATCAGTTAGTGGAATTTTCTACAAAAACATGTTATCTATAGATAATTTTGTTGCAAAATATG
TTGACTATGACAAAGATTGTATGTATATACCTTTAATGTATTCTCATTTTCTTATGTATTTATAATGGCA
ATGATGATACTGATGATATTTTAAGATGATGCCAGACCACAGGCTGATTTCTGCGTCTTTTGCCGAACGC
AGTGCATGTGCGGTTGTTGTTTTTTGGAATAGTTTCAATTTTCGGACTGTCCGCTTTGATTTCAGTTTCT
TGGCTTATTCAAAAAGCAAAGTAAAGCCAAAAAAGCGAGATGGCAATACCAAATGCGGCAAAACGGTAGT
GGAAGGAAAGGGGTGCGGGGCAGCGGAAGGAAGGGTGGGGCGGGGCGTGGCGGGGTCTGTGGCTGGGCGC
GACGTCACCGACGTTGGAGCCACTCCTTTGACCATGTGTGCGTGTGTGTATTATTCGTGTCTCGCCACTC
GCCGGTTGTTTTTTTCTTTTTATCTCGCTCTCTCTAGCGCCATCTCGTACGCATGCTCAACGCACCGCAT
GTTGCCGTGTCCTTTATGCGTCATTTTGGCTCGAAATAGGCAATTATTTAAACAAAGATTAGTCAACGAA
AACGCTAAAATAAATAAGTCTACAATATGGTTACTTATTGCCATGTGTGTGCAGCCAACGATAGCAACAA
AAGCAACAACACAGTGGCTTTCCCTCTTTCACTTTTTGTTTGCAAGCGCGTGCGAGCAAGACGGCACGAC
CGGCAAACGCAATTACGCTGACAAAGAGCAGACGAAGTTTTGGCCGAAAAACATCAAGGCGCCTGATACG
AATGCATTTGCAATAACAATTGCGATATTTAATATTGTTTATGAAGCTGTTTGACTTCAAAACACACAAA
AAAAAAAATAAAACAAATTATTTGAAAGAGAATTAGGAATCGGACAGCTTATCGTTACGGGCTAACAGCA
CACCGAGACGAAATAGCTTACCTGACGTCACAGCCTCTGGAAGAACTGCCGCCAAGCAGAGAGAGAGAGA
AAAAGAGGGAGAGCAGCTTAGACCGCATGTGCTTGTGTGTGAGGCGTCTCTCTCTTCGTCTCCTGTTTGC
GCAAACGCATAGACTGCACTGAGAAAATCGATTACCTATTTTTTATGAATGAATATTTGCACTATTACTA
TTCAAAACTATTAAGATAGCAATCACATTCAATAGCCAAATACTATACCACCTGAGCGATGCAACGAAAT
GATCAATTTGAGCAAAAATGCTGCATATTTAGGACGGCATCATTATAGAAATGCTTCTTGCTGTGTACTT
TTCTCTCGTCTGGCAGCTGTTTCGCCGTTATTGTTAAAACCGGCTTAAGTTAGGTGTGTTTTCTACGACT
AGTGATGCCCCTACTAGAAGATGTGTGTTGCACAAATGTCCCTGAATAACCAATTTGAAGTGCAGATAGC
AGTAAACGTAAGCTAATATGAATATTATTTAACTGTAATGTTTTAATATCGCTGGACATTACTAATAAAC
CCACTATAAACACATGTACATATGTATGTTTTGGCATACAATGAGTAGTTGGGGAAAAAATGTGTAAAAG
CACCGTGACCATCACAGCATAAAGATAACCAGCTGAAGTATCGAATATGAGTAACCCCCAAATTGAATCA
CATGCCGCAACTGATAGGACCCATGGAAGTACACTCTTCATGGCGATATACAAGACACACACAAGCACGA
ACACCCAGTTGCGGAGGAAATTCTCCGTAAATGAAAACCCAATCGGCGAACAATTCATACCCATATATGG
TAAAAGTTTTGAACGCGACTTGAGAGCGGAGAGCATTGCGGCTGATAAGGTTTTAGCGCTAAGCGGGCTT
TATAAAACGGGCTGCGGGACCAGTTTTCATATCACTACCGTTTGAGTTCTTGTGCTGTGTGGATACTCCT
CCCGACACAAAGCCGCTCCATCAGCCAGCAGTCGTCTAATCCAGAGACCCCGGATCGGGGTACCAACATG
GACGCACAAACACGACGACGTGAGCGTCGCGCTGAGAAACAAGCTCAATGGAAAGCTGCAAACGGTGGAT
CTCCTCCACATATGGCTTACCCATACGATGTTCCAGATTACGCTCCTCCAAGCTTGAATTCTATGGATAC
ATCAAAGATTAGTGCCAGGGCCTCGAAAGTAGACGCGTTAGCTCTAAGATATGAAGGTAAAAGTCGACAG
CGCCCGCAATGTTCAACACGACTTGAATTGCAGACGCTAGGTTTTTGGAAAATTAATCTGAACACAGCTG
CGTTAACCGTGTCCAGCGCCTATTCTAATCAAAACAAGAATCGACTTTCTCCAGAAGCAGATAACTCGAG
CTTAATTTGTTCCAATAGTAGCTCAATAAGTTCACGTCGCGCTATGAGAAATCGAGAACGGGCAAACAAC
TATTACCAGCGCTTCGTACCTACCGATTCTCTTCTAATAAGTGGGGAGGATAAAGATAAGGATGCGCTTT
CTCATGGACAGCCCTATAAGTCGAATATCATCGATCACCGTAGCATATCATCTTCACATTTAATGCCGGC
ATTTGCAAAGAGGCGTTTTGTCATATCGAAAGGCAGCAACAGCGAGGAAAGCAACGAGGGGATAAACACT
TGTGCAAGCAAGGGCAAGGCAGCCAGTTCGCCTAGCCGTAAGGGTAGCGAGTTGGATACTGCTGAGACAT
GTTTGAATTTTGTTCAGCCGGATCACGACCAATGCATGTCATCTTCACCTACATTTTCAACATCCCGCCA
AGAAAGGCGGATTGGTAGCGGTCGGCTGTTGCCAAGAAGTGATAATTGGGATTACAAAAACGAAAAGACC
GTAGAAGCCAGCATTGAGAATGAAAAGGAAACATCTCCAAATGGATCTGGAAGTACAAGCAGTCTTAATC
AGCACAATCAAAGCCAACATCGTTCTCGAACATTCAGTGGAAGGTTAGTTGAACGTGTTCCCGAAGTCAC
AGATCGTCGTTTTCAATATGACTCCAAAAAGTCTTTTGATCGTCAGGGAATTAATAATCGACGCATTTCT
GGTAAGGAGCCTTTCAGTACTCAAAGCCGAAGCAAGCGTGGCAATTCCTATCTCATTCACGAAGAACGTG
AATGGTTCAGTGCAGGACCTAAATCACAGCTAGAAACTATTGATCTACACGGGTTTGAAGACCTGGAAAA
AAACGAAGAGCGATCCGTAACTGAAGATAAAAATAATCAAATTCAACAACTTGATAAAAATTTAGACGCG
CAAGCAAGCAAAGATGAAGCTTCGATGAGAAACAGCAATGATAGTTTAAATTTCCGCGAAGTCATTCCAA
GTGATGAAAAGAAGCACACTGACGAAAATGTAGTGACTTCTATTCAAAACTCAACAGATCTCGGCCATCC
CAATAAAAACAAACCAATTCAGATGCAGCCCAGTCAGAATCCTGAAAGTGAATTTAATTTTGATGCCTTT
CTTAATATGCATCCCTTGGATAATTCCGTTTTGAGTAATGATGAAACTGGAAAAAGTGACTCAAAAGGAA
CATCCCGTTTTAGCCGATGGTTTCGACAAAAAGAAGCTGCAAATAATAATGAGTTTCCAGGGTTTCGGGA
ATCGCATGCTCAAGAAAAACGTGGTATTCCAAGTGTTAAGGATCTGGAAGCTCAAGGCGGCCGCTCGAGT
CTAGAGGGCCCGCGGTTCGAAGGTAAGCCTATCCCTAACCCTCTCCTCGGTCTCGATTCTACGCGTACCG
GTCATCATCACCATCACCATTGAGTTTAAACCCGCTGATCAGCCTCGACTGTGCCTTCTAAGGCCTGAGC
TCGCTGATCAGCCTCGATCGAGGATCCAGACATGATAAGATACATTGATGAGTTTGGACAAACCACAACT
AGAATGCAGTGAAAAAAATGCTTTATTTGTGAAATTTGTGATGCTATTGCTTTATTTGTAACCATTATAA
GCTGCAATAAACAAGTTAACAACAACAATTGCATTCATTTTATGTTTCAGGTTCAGGGGGAGGTGTGGGA
GGTTTTTTAAAGCAAGTAAAACCTCTACAAATGTGGTATGGCTGATTATGATCAGTCGACCGATGCCCTT
GAGAGCCTTCAACCCAGTCAGCTCCTTCCGGTGGGCGCGGGGCATGACTATCGTCGCCGCACTTATGACT
GTCTTCTTTATCATGCAACTCGTAGGACAGGTGCCGGCAGCGCTCTGGGTCATTTTCGGCGAGGACCGCT
TTCGCTGGAGCGCGACGATGATCGGCCTGTCGCTTGCGGTATTCGGAATCTTGCACGCCCTCGCTCAAGC
CTTCGTCACTGGTCCCGCCACCAAACGTTTCGGCGAGAAGCAGGCCATTATCGCCGGCATGGCGGCCGAC
GCGCTGGGCTACGTCTTGCTGGCGTTCGCGACGCGAGGCTGGATGGCCTTCCCCATTATGATTCTTCTCG
CTTCCGGCGGCATCGGGATGCCCGCGTTGCAGGCCATGCTGTCCAGGCAGGTAGATGACGACCATCAGGG
ACAGCTTCAAGGATCGCTCGCGGCTCTTACCAGCCAGCAAAAGGCCAGGAACCGTAAAAAGGCCGCGTTG
CTGGCGTTTTTCCATAGGCTCCGCCCCCCTGACGAGCATCACAAAAATCGACGCTCAAGTCAGAGGTGGC
GAAACCCGACAGGACTATAAAGATACCAGGCGTTTCCCCCTGGAAGCTCCCTCGTGCGCTCTCCTGTTCC
GACCCTGCCGCTTACCGGATACCTGTCCGCCTTTCTCCCTTCGGGAAGCGTGGCGCTTTCTCAATGCTCA
CGCTGTAGGTATCTCAGTTCGGTGTAGGTCGTTCGCTCCAAGCTGGGCTGTGTGCACGAACCCCCCGTTC
AGCCCGACCGCTGCGCCTTATCCGGTAACTATCGTCTTGAGTCCAACCCGGTAAGACACGACTTATCGCC
ACTGGCAGCAGCCACTGGTAACAGGATTAGCAGAGCGAGGTATGTAGGCGGTGCTACAGAGTTCTTGAAG
TGGTGGCCTAACTACGGCTACACTAGAAGGACAGTATTTGGTATCTGCGCTCTGCTGAAGCCAGTTACCT
TCGGAAAAAGAGTTGGTAGCTCTTGATCCGGCAAACAAACCACCGCTGGTAGCGGTGGTTTTTTTGTTTG
CAAGCAGCAGATTACGCGCAGAAAAAAAGGATCTCAAGAAGATCCTTTGATCTTTTCTACGGGGTCTGAC
GCTCAGTGGAACGAAAACTCACGTTAAGGGATTTTGGTCATGAGATTATCAAAAAGGATCTTCACCTAGA
TCCTTTTAAATTAAAAATGAAGTTTTAAATCAATCTAAAGTATATATGAGTAAACTTGGTCTGACAGTTA
CCAATGCTTAATCAGTGAGGCACCTATCTCAGCGATCTGTCTATTTCGTTCATCCATAGTTGCCTGACTC
CCCGTCGTGTAGATAACTACGATACGGGAGGGCTTACCATCTGGCCCCAGTGCTGCAATGATACCGCGAG
ACCCACGCTCACCGGCTCCAGATTTATCAGCAATAAACCAGCCAGCCGGAAGGGCCGAGCGCAGAAGTGG
TCCTGCAACTTTATCCGCCTCCATCCAGTCTATTAATTGTTGCCGGGAAGCTAGAGTAAGTAGTTCGCCA
GTTAATAGTTTGCGCAACGTTGTTGCCATTGCTGCAGGCATCGTGGTGTCACGCTCGTCGTTTGGTATGG
CTTCATTCAGCTCCGGTTCCCAACGATCAAGGCGAGTTACATGATCCCCCATGTTGTGCAAAAAAGCGGT
TAGCTCCTTCGGTCCTCCGATCGTTGTCAGAAGTAAGTTGGCCGCAGTGTTATCACTCATGGTTATGGCA
GCACTGCATAATTCTCTTACTGTCATGCCATCCGTAAGATGCTTTTCTGTGACTGGTGAGTACTCAACCA
AGTCATTCTGAGAATAGTGTATGCGGCGACCGAGTTGCTCTTGCCCGGCGTCAACACGGGATAATACCGC
GCCACATAGCAGAACTTTAAAAGTGCTCATCATTGGAAAACGTTCTTCGGGGCGAAAACTCTCAAGGATC
TTACCGCTGTTGAGATCCAGTTCGATGTAACCCACTCGTGCACCCAACTGATCTTCAGCATCTTTTACTT
TCACCAGCGTTTCTGGGTGAGCAAAAACAGGAAGGCAAAATGCCGCAAAAAAGGGAATAAGGGCGACACG
GAAATGTTGAATACTCATACTCTTCCTTTTTCAATATTATTGAAGCATTTATCAGGGTTATTGTCTCATG
AGCGGATACATATTTGAATGTATTTAGAAAAATAAACAAATAGGGGTTCCGCGCACATTTCCCCGAAAAG
TGCCACCTGACGTCTAAGAAACCATTATTATCATGACATTAACCTATAAAAATAGGCGTATCACGAGGCC
CTTTCGT
